>Addgene plasmid #101842 | glgC- | addgene full sequence | sequence record 202372 | Addgene NGS Result
CACATTTCCCCGAAAAGTGCCACCTGACGTCTAAGAAACCATTATTATCATGACATTAACCTATAAAAAT
AGGCGTATCACGAGGCCCTTTCGTCTTCAAGAATTCTCATGTTTGACAGCTTATCATCGATACAATTGCC
CTAAGACAGTTGTCGTCTTTCGAAGTCTAGTTAACATTAGGGGCGATTCTTTGTTTCCACTGAGTGGAAG
CAAACGGTATCAAGGTTGCAGGCAGACTCAAGGTCTAGATTGCTTCACAGCTTGTGTGGCTATATTTATT
ATCTTCATTATTGATGGTAGTTGTGGGTGGATTTAAGATGGAAAAGTAACAGATAAATGTCGTCTTTAAG
GGCGATCTAGATCGTATCGTTTTTAATTCCTAGGTCGGCATTTATTAATCAACCTCGATACAATATTTTT
TTGTAAAAACTTCTAGATAAATGACTCAAGTCTCATTGAAAGTCTGGGGTGTTGCCTCCCCAGTCAATTC
AAGATTACCAAGGCCTCGCATCGCCTCTTCTATTTTGTTTGAAGGGGACCTAACGTGTTGCGCCAAGCTA
GTTCTCGACAGAGCATCTCAAGAGCGCGTTGCTCGCGGGGGGCAAACAGTTGGAGATCAGCCAGCTCTTG
CAAGACTTGTTGGGTGAGGTGGCTGGCAAAGCTACCGGCATAGCGCAGTAAGAGACTGTAGTAGCGAAAT
TGCGGTTGGCCGTTGCAATCGCGGTGAAAGGCAGCAATTTCTGCTTCGCTGAGGCAGTAGACAGGGGTAT
TGACCGGCACGATCGCGCGAGGAATGCCCTGTTCGCCGTAGCGATCGCCGCCCTCTGTTTCCGCTAAGCT
GCCGATCAAAACCGTGGAGAGCAGCGTGCGGGTTTCATTGATTAAATCAGGCGTGAATAGTGGGTCGGGC
CCACTTGAAAGACGCGGCCCGTTGTTCAGAAAGAGGGGATTAAACAACTGCGAGTTGTAGACCACTCCGA
TCGCCCAATGGCGATCGCCTTCCAAACGAACAAAGCTGCCAAATCCATAGCTCTCGGCGGCTGGTGGATT
GGAGACATCCATGTCGTCATCCACTTGGACAACGTAGTCACAGTGCGAGTTGGATTTGACAACTTTGCCG
AGGCGCATGGTGCTGCCAGTGTTACAACCAATTAACCAATTCTGATTATAAAAACTCATCGAGCATCAAA
TGAAACTGCAATTTATTCATATCAGGATTATCAATACCATATTTTTGAAAAAGCCGTTTCTGTAATGAAG
GAGAAAACTCACCGAGGCAGTTCCATAGGATGGCAAGATCCTGGTATCGGTCTGCGATTCCGACTCGTCC
AACATCAATACAACCTATTAATTTCCCCTCGTCAAAAATAAGGTTATCAAGTGAGAAATCACCATGAGTG
ACGACTGAATCCGGTGAGAATGGCAAAAGCTTATGCATTTCTTTCCAGACTTGTTCAACAGGCCAGCCAT
TACGCTCGTCATCAAAATCACTAGCATCAACCAAACCGTTATTCATTCGTGATTGCGCCTGAGCGAGACG
AAATACGCGATCGCTGTTAAAAGGACAATTACAAACAGGAATCGAATGCAACCGGCGCAGGAACACTGCC
AGCGCATCAACAATATTTTCACCTGAATCAGGATATTCTTCTAATACCTGGAATGCTGTTTTCCCGGGGA
TCGCAGTGGTGAGTAACCATGCATCATCAGGAGTACGGATAAAATGCTTGATGGTCGGAAGAGGCATAAA
TTCCGTCAGCCAGTTTAGTCTGACCATCTCATCTGTAACATCATTGGCAACGCTACCTTTGCCATGTTTC
AGAAACAACTCTGGCGCATCGGGCTTCCCATACAATCGATAGATTGTCGCACCTGATTGCCCGACATTAT
CGCGAGCCCATTTATACCCATATAAATCAGCATCCATGTTGGAATTTAATAGCGGCCTCGAGCAAGACGT
TTCCCGTTGAATATGGCTCATAACACCCCTTGTATTACTGTTTATGTAAGCAGACAGTTTTATTGTTCAT
GATGATATATTTTTATCTTGTGCAATGTAACATCAGAGATTTTGAGACACAACGTGGCTTTGTTGAATAA
ATCGAACTTTTGCTGAGTTGAAGGATCAGATCACGCATCTTCCCGACAACGCAGAATCAATCTCCCCCAA
GTCAAGCGGCGCTGAGACCCAGTGTCTGCCGGTGAGTCAGTCTTGGCAAGCAAACTGTGCCTTTGCGATT
TCTTACCCTACGCAGCTCCGGGATCGATCGGAGGTAACCAAGGCTACGGACAATGGCGCGGGCACCAGCT
GTTGGTAAACTGAGGAGCGATCGCCGCTTCAGTCCAAAGGCTATGACGCAAAAATCCGTTGTTATTGCTC
CGTCCATTCTGTCAGCGGATTTCAGCCGCTTGGGCGACGATGTCCGCGCTGTTGACCAGGCTGGCGCTGA
CTGGATTCACGTCGATGTGATGGATGGTCGCTTCGTCCCTAACATCACCATTGGACCGCTGATCGTTGAA
GCGCTGCGCCCGGTGACCCAAAAGCCGTTGGACGTCCACTTGATGATCGTCGAGCCGGAAAAATATGTGC
CGGATTTCGCGAAAGCAGGGGCTGACATCATCTCGGTCCAAGCAGAAGCTTGCCCCCACCTGCACCGCAA
CTTGGCTCAGATCAAAGACCTCGGCAAGCAAGCAGGCGTCGTCCTCAACCCCTCTACCCCAGTCGAAACC
CTGGAATACGTGCTGGAGTTGTGCGACCTGATTTTGATCATGAGCGTCAACCCTGGCTTCGGTGGTCAGA
GTTTCATCCCAGCTGTCCTGCCGAAAATCCGTAAGCTGCGCGCCATGTGCGATGAGCGTGGCCTTGATCC
TTGGATTGAAGTCGATGGCGGCTTGAAAGCCAATAACACTTGGCAGGTGCTGGAAGCCGGTGCTAACGCA
ATTGTGGCGGGCTCGGCAGTCTTCAACGCGCCGGACTATGCTGAAGCGATCGCGGCGATTCGCAACAGCA
AGCGTCCTGAACTTGTCACTGCTTAGGCTTCTCGCTCAACGCTCAGTGGAGCAATCTGAATCTTGCAGCC
CTTCAGTGGATCAGTCTGCTGAGGGGTTTTGCTTTAGGATGGGCGATCGCGAGTAGGGACACGGATCGCT
GGTATTAATGCGGTAGTTTATCACAGTTAAATTGCTAACGCAGTCAGGCACCGTGTATGAAATCTAACAA
TGCGCTCATCGTCATCCTCGGCACCGTCACCCTGGATGCTGTAGGCATAGGCTTGGTTATGCCGGTACTG
CCGGGCCTCTTGCGGGATATCGTCCATTCCGACAGCATCGCCAGTCACTATGGCGTGCTGCTAGCGCTAT
ATGCGTTGATGCAATTTCTATGCGCACCCGTTCTCGGAGCACTGTCCGACCGCTTTGGCCGCCGCCCAGT
CCTGCTCGCTTCGCTACTTGGAGCCACTATCGACTACGCGATCATGGCGACCACACCCGTCCTGTGGATC
CTCTACGCCGGACGCATCGTGGCCGGCATCACCGGCGCCACAGGTGCGGTTGCTGGCGCCTATATCGCCG
ACATCACCGATGGGGAAGATCGGGCTCGCCACTTCGGGCTCATGAGCGCTTGTTTCGGCGTGGGTATGGT
GGCAGGCCCCGTGGCCGGGGGACTGTTGGGCGCCATCTCCTTGCATGCACCATTCCTTGCGGCGGCGGTG
CTCAACGGCCTCAACCTACTACTGGGCTGCTTCCTAATGCAGGAGTCGCATAAGGGAGAGCGTCGACCGA
TGCCCTTGAGAGCCTTCAACCCAGTCAGCTCCTTCCGGTGGGCGCGGGGCATGACTATCGTCGCCGCACT
TATGACTGTCTTCTTTATCATGCAACTCGTAGGACAGGTGCCGGCAGCGCTCTGGGTCATTTTCGGCGAG
GACCGCTTTCGCTGGAGCGCGACGATGATCGGCCTGTCGCTTGCGGTATTCGGAATCTTGCACGCCCTCG
CTCAAGCCTTCGTCACTGGTCCCGCCACCAAACGTTTCGGCGAGAAGCAGGCCATTATCGCCGGCATGGC
GGCCGACGCGCTGGGCTACGTCTTGCTGGCGTTCGCGACGCGAGGCTGGATGGCCTTCCCCATTATGATT
CTTCTCGCTTCCGGCGGCATCGGGATGCCCGCGTTGCAGGCCATGCTGTCCAGGCAGGTAGATGACGACC
ATCAGGGACAGCTTCAAGGATCGCTCGCGGCTCTTACCAGCCTAACTTCGATCATTGGACCGCTGATCGT
CACGGCGATTTATGCCGCCTCGGCGAGCACATGGAACGGGTTGGCATGGATTGTAGGCGCCGCCCTATAC
CTTGTCTGCCTCCCCGCGTTGCGTCGCGGTGCATGGAGCCGGGCCACCTCGACCTGAATGGAAGCCGGCG
GCACCTCGCTAACGGATTCACCACTCCAAGAATTGGAGCCAATCAATTCTTGCGGAGAACTGTGAATGCG
CAAACCAACCCTTGGCAGAACATATCCATCGCGTCCGCCATCTCCAGCAGCCGCACGCGGCGCATCTCGG
GCAGCGTTGGGTCCTGGCCACGGGTGCGCATGATCGTGCTCCTGTCGTTGAGGACCCGGCTAGGCTGGCG
GGGTTGCCTTACTGGTTAGCAGAATGAATCACCGATACGCGAGCGAACGTGAAGCGACTGCTGCTGCAAA
ACGTCTGCGACCTGAGCAACAACATGAATGGTCTTCGGTTTCCGTGTTTCGTAAAGTCTGGAAACGCGGA
AGTCAGCGCCCTGCACCATTATGTTCCGGATCTGCATCGCAGGATGCTGCTGGCTACCCTGTGGAACACC
TACATCTGTATTAACGAAGCGCTGGCATTGACCCTGAGTGATTTTTCTCTGGTCCCGCCGCATCCATACC
GCCAGTTGTTTACCCTCACAACGTTCCAGTAACCGGGCATGTTCATCATCAGTAACCCGTATCGTGAGCA
TCCTCTCTCGTTTCATCGGTATCATTACCCCCATGAACAGAAATCCCCCTTACACGGAGGCATCAGTGAC
CAAACAGGAAAAAACCGCCCTTAACATGGCCCGCTTTATCAGAAGCCAGACATTAACGCTTCTGGAGAAA
CTCAACGAGCTGGACGCGGATGAACAGGCAGACATCTGTGAATCGCTTCACGACCACGCTGATGAGCTTT
ACCGCAGCTGCCTCGCGCGTTTCGGTGATGACGGTGAAAACCTCTGACACATGCAGCTCCCGGAGACGGT
CACAGCTTGTCTGTAAGCGGATGCCGGGAGCAGACAAGCCCGTCAGGGCGCGTCAGCGGGTGTTGGCGGG
TGTCGGGGCGCAGCCATGACCCAGTCACGTAGCGATAGCGGAGTGTATACTGGCTTAACTATGCGGCATC
AGAGCAGATTGTACTGAGAGTGCACCATATGCGGTGTGAAATACCGCACAGATGCGTAAGGAGAAAATAC
CGCATCAGGCGCTCTTCCGCTTCCTCGCTCACTGACTCGCTGCGCTCGGTCGTTCGGCTGCGGCGAGCGG
TATCAGCTCACTCAAAGGCGGTAATACGGTTATCCACAGAATCAGGGGATAACGCAGGAAAGAACATGTG
AGCAAAAGGCCAGCAAAAGGCCAGGAACCGTAAAAAGGCCGCGTTGCTGGCGTTTTTCCATAGGCTCCGC
CCCCCTGACGAGCATCACAAAAATCGACGCTCAAGTCAGAGGTGGCGAAACCCGACAGGACTATAAAGAT
ACCAGGCGTTTCCCCCTGGAAGCTCCCTCGTGCGCTCTCCTGTTCCGACCCTGCCGCTTACCGGATACCT
GTCCGCCTTTCTCCCTTCGGGAAGCGTGGCGCTTTCTCATAGCTCACGCTGTAGGTATCTCAGTTCGGTG
TAGGTCGTTCGCTCCAAGCTGGGCTGTGTGCACGAACCCCCCGTTCAGCCCGACCGCTGCGCCTTATCCG
GTAACTATCGTCTTGAGTCCAACCCGGTAAGACACGACTTATCGCCACTGGCAGCAGCCACTGGTAACAG
GATTAGCAGAGCGAGGTATGTAGGCGGTGCTACAGAGTTCTTGAAGTGGTGGCCTAACTACGGCTACACT
AGAAGGACAGTATTTGGTATCTGCGCTCTGCTGAAGCCAGTTACCTTCGGAAAAAGAGTTGGTAGCTCTT
GATCCGGCAAACAAACCACCGCTGGTAGCGGTGGTTTTTTTGTTTGCAAGCAGCAGATTACGCGCAGAAA
AAAAGGATCTCAAGAAGATCCTTTGATCTTTTCTACGGGGTCTGACGCTCAGTGGAACGAAAACTCACGT
TAAGGGATTTTGGTCATGAGATTATCAAAAAGGATCTTCACCTAGATCCTTTTAAATTAAAAATGAAGTT
TTAAATCAATCTAAAGTATATATGAGTAAACTTGGTCTGACAGTTACCAATGCTTAATCAGTGAGGCACC
TATCTCAGCGATCTGTCTATTTCGTTCATCCATAGTTGCCTGACTCCCCGTCGTGTAGATAACTACGATA
CGGGAGGGCTTACCATCTGGCCCCAGTGCTGCAATGATACCGCGAGACCCACGCTCACCGGCTCCAGATT
TATCAGCAATAAACCAGCCAGCCGGAAGGGCCGAGCGCAGAAGTGGTCCTGCAACTTTATCCGCCTCCAT
CCAGTCTATTAATTGTTGCCGGGAAGCTAGAGTAAGTAGTTCGCCAGTTAATAGTTTGCGCAACGTTGTT
GCCATTGCTGCAGGCATCGTGGTGTCACGCTCGTCGTTTGGTATGGCTTCATTCAGCTCCGGTTCCCAAC
GATCAAGGCGAGTTACATGATCCCCCATGTTGTGCAAAAAAGCGGTTAGCTCCTTCGGTCCTCCGATCGT
TGTCAGAAGTAAGTTGGCCGCAGTGTTATCACTCATGGTTATGGCAGCACTGCATAATTCTCTTACTGTC
ATGCCATCCGTAAGATGCTTTTCTGTGACTGGTGAGTACTCAACCAAGTCATTCTGAGAATAGTGTATGC
GGCGACCGAGTTGCTCTTGCCCGGCGTCAACACGGGATAATACCGCGCCACATAGCAGAACTTTAAAAGT
GCTCATCATTGGAAAACGTTCTTCGGGGCGAAAACTCTCAAGGATCTTACCGCTGTTGAGATCCAGTTCG
ATGTAACCCACTCGTGCACCCAACTGATCTTCAGCATCTTTTACTTTCACCAGCGTTTCTGGGTGAGCAA
AAACAGGAAGGCAAAATGCCGCAAAAAAGGGAATAAGGGCGACACGGAAATGTTGAATACTCATACTCTT
CCTTTTTCAATATTATTGAAGCATTTATCAGGGTTATTGTCTCATGAGCGGATACATATTTGAATGTATT
TAGAAAAATAAACAAATAGGGGTTCCGCG
Features (pLannotate 1.2.2; 10 found; start..end, strand, type, name):
    113..132     +  promoter       tet promoter (fragment): E. coli promoter for tetracycline efflux protein gene
   1170..1981    -  CDS            KanR (fragment): aminoglycoside phosphotransferase; aph(3')-Ia; confers resistance to kanamycin in bacteria or G418 (Geneticin®) in eukaryotes
   2362..3021    +  CDS            rpe: RPE_SYNY3 - Experimental evidence at protein level: Swiss-Prot protein existence level 1. Catalyzes the reversible epimerization of D-ribulose 5- phosphate to D-xylulose 5-phosphate. From Synechocystis sp. (strain PCC 6803 / Kazusa).
   3207..4397    +  CDS            TcR: tetracycline efflux protein; tet; confers resistance to tetracycline
   4639..5019    -  CDS            YPB1_ECOLX: Protein predicted: Swiss-Prot protein existence level 4. From Escherichia coli.
   5036..5227    +  CDS            rop: Rop protein, which maintains plasmids at low copy number; rop
   5329..5469    +  misc_feature   bom: basis of mobility region from pBR322
   5655..6243    -  rep_origin     ori: high-copy-number ColE1/pMB1/pBR322/pUC origin of replication
   6414..7274    -  CDS            AmpR: β-lactamase; bla; confers resistance to ampicillin, carbenicillin, and related antibiotics
   7275..7379    -  promoter       AmpR promoter: bla
