[The description below was written by a language model from this plasmid's Addgene catalogue record and pLannotate feature annotations shown in this document.]
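Description:
glgC- is a pBR322-based cloning vector of about 7.4 kb, built by Gibson assembly as a knockout construct: its stated purpose is to delete the glgC locus by replacing the gene with a kanamycin resistance cassette. The associated work concerns the cyanobacterial circadian output pathway, so the intended target is a cyanobacterial chromosome, although the record lists the insert species as not applicable and does not name the strain. glgC generally encodes ADP-glucose pyrophosphorylase, the committed step of glycogen synthesis, so its removal would be expected to block glycogen accumulation.

The roughly 3 kb insert contains an aph(3')-Ia kanamycin resistance gene, annotated as a fragment on the reverse strand. The sequence around it is mostly unannotated and presumably supplies the homology arms for double-crossover recombination, though the arms themselves are not annotated. The one feature called there is a coding sequence matched to ribulose-phosphate 3-epimerase (rpe) by similarity to the Synechocystis protein, which is probably a gene neighbouring glgC carried within an arm. The insert appears to sit between the tet promoter, of which only a fragment is detected, and the tetracycline efflux gene, so tetracycline resistance may not be functional.

The rest is standard pBR322 backbone: the ColE1/pMB1 origin, rop (which restrains copy number), the bom mobilisation region, and bla with its promoter. The plasmid is propagated in E. coli under kanamycin selection. No cyanobacterial replication origin is annotated, so it should act as a suicide vector there, with kanamycin selecting for recombinants that have integrated the cassette in place of glgC.
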