Addgene plasmid #101842: glgC-
Purpose: deletes glgC locus
Depositing lab: Erin O'Shea. Depositing organization: Harvard University. Publication: Switching of metabolic programs in response to light availability is an essential function of the cyanobacterial circadian output pathway. Puszynska AM, O'Shea EK. Elife. 2017 Apr 21;6. pii: e23210. doi: 10.7554/eLife.23210. PubMed 28430105.
Backbone
  Vector backbone: pBR322
  Backbone size w/o insert (bp): 4400
  Total vector size (bp): 7400
  Vector type: Cloning vector
Growth in bacteria
  Bacterial resistance: Kanamycin, 50 μg/mL
  Growth temperature: 37°C
  Growth strain: DH5alpha
  Copy number: Unknown
Gene/Insert
  Gene/Insert name: Kanamycin casette (in place of glgC gene)
  Species: NA
  Insert size (bp): 3000
  Cloning method: Gibson Cloning
  Sequencing primers: 5′ -; 3′ -
Terms and licenses: Academic/Nonprofit Terms; Industry Terms: Not Available to Industry
How to cite: glgC- was a gift from Erin O'Shea (Addgene plasmid # 101842 ; http://n2t.net/addgene:101842 ; RRID:Addgene_101842)
