>Addgene plasmid #101842 | glgC- | depositor partial sequence | sequence record 192659 | glgC- sequence 3022 bps
CAATTGCCCTAAGACAGTTGTCGTCTTTCGAAGTCTAGTTAACATTAGGGGCGATTCTTTGTTTCCACTG
AGTGGAAGCAAACGGTATCAAGGTTGCAGGCAGACTCAAGGTCTAGATTGCTTCACAGCTTGTGTGGCTA
TATTTATTATCTTCATTATTGATGGTAGTTGTGGGTGGATTTAAGATGGAAAAGTAACAGATAAATGTCG
TCTTTAAGGGCGATCTAGATCGTATCGTTTTTAATTCCTAGGTCGGCATTTATTAATCAACCTCGATACA
ATATTTTTTTGTAAAAACTTCTAGATAAATGACTCAAGTCTCATTGAAAGTCTGGGGTGTTGCCTCCCCA
GTCAATTCAAGATTACCAAGGCCTCGCATCGCCTCTTCTATTTTGTTTGAAGGGGACCTAACGTGTTGCG
CCAAGCTAGTTCTCGACAGAGCATCTCAAGAGCGCGTTGCTCGCGGGGGGCAAACAGTTGGAGATCAGCC
AGCTCTTGCAAGACTTGTTGGGTGAGGTGGCTGGCAAAGCTACCGGCATAGCGCAGTAAGAGACTGTAGT
AGCGAAATTGCGGTTGGCCGTTGCAATCGCGGTGAAAGGCAGCAATTTCTGCTTCGCTGAGGCAGTAGAC
AGGGGTATTGACCGGCACGATCGCGCGAGGAATGCCCTGTTCGCCGTAGCGATCGCCGCCCTCTGTTTCC
GCTAAGCTGCCGATCAAAACCGTGGAGAGCAGCGTGCGGGTTTCATTGATTAAATCAGGCGTGAATAGTG
GGTCGGGCCCACTTGAAAGACGCGGCCCGTTGTTCAGAAAGAGGGGATTAAACAACTGCGAGTTGTAGAC
CACTCCGATCGCCCAATGGCGATCGCCTTCCAAACGAACAAAGCTGCCAAATCCATAGCTCTCGGCGGCT
GGTGGATTGGAGACATCCATGTCGTCATCCACTTGGACAACGTAGTCACAGTGCGAGTTGGATTTGACAA
CTTTGCCGAGGCGCATGGTGCTGCCAGTGTTACAACCAATTAACCAATTCTGATTAGAAAAACTCATCGA
GCATCAAATGAAACTGCAATTTATTCATATCAGGATTATCAATACCATATTTTTGAAAAAGCCGTTTCTG
TAATGAAGGAGAAAACTCACCGAGGCAGTTCCATAGGATGGCAAGATCCTGGTATCGGTCTGCGATTCCG
ACTCGTCCAACATCAATACAACCTATTAATTTCCCCTCGTCAAAAATAAGGTTATCAAGTGAGAAATCAC
CATGAGTGACGACTGAATCCGGTGAGAATGGCAAAAGCTTATGCATTTCTTTCCAGACTTGTTCAACAGG
CCAGCCATTACGCTCGTCATCAAAATCACTCGCATCAACCAAACCGTTATTCATTCGTGATTGCGCCTGA
GCGAGACGAAATACGCGATCGCTGTTAAAAGGACAATTACAAACAGGAATCGAATGCAACCGGCGCAGGA
ACACTGCCAGCGCATCAACAATATTTTCACCTGAATCAGGATATTCTTCTAATACCTGGAATGCTGTTTT
CCCGGGGATCGCAGTGGTGAGTAACCATGCATCATCAGGAGTACGGATAAAATGCTTGATGGTCGGAAGA
GGCATAAATTCCGTCAGCCAGTTTAGTCTGACCATCTCATCTGTAACATCATTGGCAACGCTACCTTTGC
CATGTTTCAGAAACAACTCTGGCGCATCGGGCTTCCCATACAATCGATAGATTGTCGCACCTGATTGCCC
GACATTATCGCGAGCCCATTTATACCCATATAAATCAGCATCCATGTTGGAATTTAATCGCGGCCTCGAG
CAAGACGTTTCCCGTTGAATATGGCTCATAACACCCCTTGTATTACTGTTTATGTAAGCAGACAGTTTTA
TTGTTCATGATGATATATTTTTATCTTGTGCAATGTAACATCAGAGATTTTGAGACACAACGTGGCTTTG
TTGAATAAATCGAACTTTTGCTGAGTTGAAGGATCAGATCACGCATCTTCCCGACAACGCAGAATCAATC
TCCCCCAAGTCAAGCGGCGCTGAGACCCAGTGTCTGCCGGTGAGTCAGTCTTGGCAAGCAAACTGTGCCT
TTGCGATTTCTTACCCTACGCAGCTCCGGGATCGATCGGAGGTAACCAAGGCTACGGACAATGGCGCGGG
CACCAGCTGTTGGTAAACTGAGGAGCGATCGCCGCTTCAGTCCAAAGGCTATGACGCAAAAATCCGTTGT
TATTGCTCCGTCCATTCTGTCAGCGGATTTCAGCCGCTTGGGCGACGATGTCCGCGCTGTTGACCAGGCT
GGCGCTGACTGGATTCACGTCGATGTGATGGATGGTCGCTTCGTCCCTAACATCACCATTGGACCGCTGA
TCGTTGAAGCGCTGCGCCCGGTGACCCAAAAGCCGTTGGACGTCCACTTGATGATCGTCGAGCCGGAAAA
ATATGTGCCGGATTTCGCGAAAGCAGGGGCTGACATCATCTCGGTCCAAGCAGAAGCTTGCCCCCACCTG
CACCGCAACTTGGCTCAGATCAAAGACCTCGGCAAGCAAGCAGGCGTCGTCCTCAACCCCTCTACCCCAG
TCGAAACCCTGGAATACGTGCTGGAGTTGTGCGACCTGATTTTGATCATGAGCGTCAACCCTGGCTTCGG
TGGTCAGAGTTTCATCCCAGCTGTCCTGCCGAAAATCCGTAAGCTGCGCGCCATGTGCGATGAGCGTGGC
CTTGATCCTTGGATTGAAGTCGATGGCGGCTTGAAAGCCAATAACACTTGGCAGGTGCTGGAAGCCGGTG
CTAACGCAATTGTGGCGGGCTCGGCAGTCTTCAACGCGCCGGACTATGCTGAAGCGATCGCGGCGATTCG
CAACAGCAAGCGTCCTGAACTTGTCACTGCTTAGGCTTCTCGCTCAACGCTCAGTGGAGCAATCTGAATC
TTGCAGCCCTTCAGTGGATCAGTCTGCTGAGGGGTTTTGCTTTAGGATGGGCGATCGCGAGTAGGGACAC
GGATCGCTGGTA
